Addgene plasmid #42781: TAL3318
Depositing lab: Keith Joung. Depositing organization: Massachusetts General Hospital. Publication: Targeted gene disruption in somatic zebrafish cells using engineered TALENs. Sander JD, Cade L, Khayter C, Reyon D, Peterson RT, Joung JK, Yeh JR. Nat Biotechnol. 2011 Aug 5;29(8):697-8. doi: 10.1038/nbt.1934. PubMed 21822241.
Backbone
  Vector backbone: JDS74
  Backbone manufacturer: Addgene plasmid #32288
  Backbone size w/o insert (bp): 6447
  Vector type: Mammalian Expression ; T7
Growth in bacteria
  Bacterial resistance: Ampicillin, 100 μg/mL
  Growth temperature: 37°C
  Growth strain: XL1 Blue
  Copy number: High Copy
Gene/Insert
  Gene/Insert name: ZebrafishCommunity-mrc1a-left (alt name: mrc1a)
  Species: D. rerio (zebrafish)
  Insert size (bp): 1640
  Entrez Gene: mrc1a (a.k.a. im:5629217, mrc1)
  Promoter: CMV
  Tag / fusion protein: 3X Flag (N terminal on backbone); WT FOKI (C terminal on backbone)
  Cloning method: Restriction Enzyme; 5′ cloning site N/A (destroyed during cloning); 3′ cloning site N/A (destroyed during cloning)
  Sequencing primers: 5′ CMV-F; 3′ BGH-rev
Terms and licenses: Academic/Nonprofit Terms; Industry Terms: Not Available to Industry
Depositor comments: Target binding site: TGTTGTACAAGGGATCAG It is strongly recommended that users perform a diagnostic digest to verify this plasmid prior to use. For example, a double digest of the plasmid with BamHI and KpnI should result in two bands at 2.3kb and 5.8kb.
How to cite: TAL3318 was a gift from Keith Joung (Addgene plasmid # 42781 ; http://n2t.net/addgene:42781 ; RRID:Addgene_42781)
