[The description below was written by a language model from this plasmid's Addgene catalogue record.]
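Description:
TAL3318 is a TALEN expression plasmid encoding the "left" half-site monomer of a nuclease pair designed against the zebrafish (D. rerio) gene mrc1a. It is built on the JDS74 backbone, a roughly 6.4 kb vector classed as mammalian expression with a T7 promoter, and is propagated in E. coli as a high-copy plasmid under ampicillin selection. No feature table accompanies the record, so details such as the origin of replication and the polyadenylation signal are not explicitly stated, although the use of a BGH reverse sequencing primer suggests a BGH terminator region downstream of the coding sequence.

The insert of about 1.6 kb is an engineered TAL effector repeat array that specifies recognition of an 18-nucleotide site in mrc1a. It was cloned by restriction enzyme methods into the backbone, with both cloning sites destroyed in the process. This places the array in frame with backbone-encoded elements: an N-terminal 3X FLAG epitope for detection and a C-terminal wild-type FokI nuclease domain. Because FokI cleaves only as a dimer, this monomer is meant to be used with a matching "right" TALEN that binds the opposite strand nearby, so that the two nuclease domains meet over the spacer and create a double-strand break, whose error-prone repair yields disruptive indels.

The CMV promoter allows direct expression in transfected vertebrate cells, while the T7 promoter permits in vitro transcription of TALEN mRNA, as is typically used for embryo injection. This matches the plasmid's origin in work on targeted gene disruption in somatic zebrafish cells, and the insert name indicates it belongs to a zebrafish community reagent set.
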