>Addgene plasmid #42781 | TAL3318 | depositor partial sequence | sequence record 57901 | TAL3318 sequence 2430 bps
TCTAGAGCTAGCACCATGGACTACAAAGACCATGACGGTGATTATAAAGATCATGACATCGATTACAAGG
ATGACGATGACAAGATGGCCCCCAAGAAGAAGAGGAAGGTGGGCATTCACCGCGGGGTACCTATGGTGGA
CTTGAGGACACTCGGTTATTCGCAACAGCAACAGGAGAAAATCAAGCCTAAGGTCAGGAGCACCGTCGCG
CAACACCACGAGGCGCTTGTGGGGCATGGCTTCACTCATGCGCATATTGTCGCGCTTTCACAGCACCCTG
CGGCGCTTGGGACGGTGGCTGTCAAATACCAAGATATGATTGCGGCCCTGCCCGAAGCCACGCACGAGGC
AATTGTAGGGGTCGGTAAACAGTGGTCGGGAGCGCGAGCACTTGAGGCGCTGCTGACTGTGGCGGGTGAG
CTTAGGGGGCCTCCGCTCCAGCTCGACACCGGGCAGCTGCTGAAGATCGCGAAGAGAGGGGGAGTAACAG
CGGTAGAGGCAGTGCACGCCTGGCGCAATGCGCTCACCGGGGCCCCCTTGAACCTGACCCCAGACCAGGT
AGTCGCAATCGCGAACAATAATGGGGGAAAGCAAGCCCTGGAAACCGTGCAAAGGTTGTTGCCGGTCCTT
TGTCAAGACCACGGCCTTACACCGGAGCAAGTCGTGGCCATTGCAAGCAATGGGGGTGGCAAACAGGCTC
TTGAGACGGTTCAGAGACTTCTCCCAGTTCTCTGTCAAGCCCACGGGCTGACTCCCGATCAAGTTGTAGC
GATTGCGTCCAACGGTGGAGGGAAACAAGCATTGGAGACTGTCCAACGGCTCCTTCCCGTGTTGTGTCAA
GCCCACGGTTTGACGCCTGCACAAGTGGTCGCCATCGCCAACAACAACGGCGGTAAGCAGGCGCTGGAAA
CAGTACAGCGCCTGCTGCCTGTACTGTGCCAGGATCATGGACTGACCCCAGACCAGGTAGTCGCAATCGC
GTCAAACGGAGGGGGAAAGCAAGCCCTGGAAACCGTGCAAAGGTTGTTGCCGGTCCTTTGTCAAGACCAC
GGCCTTACACCGGAGCAAGTCGTGGCCATTGCAAGCAACATCGGTGGCAAACAGGCTCTTGAGACGGTTC
AGAGACTTCTCCCAGTTCTCTGTCAAGCCCACGGGCTGACTCCCGATCAAGTTGTAGCGATTGCGTCGCA
TGACGGAGGGAAACAAGCATTGGAGACTGTCCAACGGCTCCTTCCCGTGTTGTGTCAAGCCCACGGTTTG
ACGCCTGCACAAGTGGTCGCCATCGCCTCCAATATTGGCGGTAAGCAGGCGCTGGAAACAGTACAGCGCC
TGCTGCCTGTACTGTGCCAGGATCATGGACTGACCCCAGACCAGGTAGTCGCAATCGCGTCGAACATTGG
GGGAAAGCAAGCCCTGGAAACCGTGCAAAGGTTGTTGCCGGTCCTTTGTCAAGACCACGGCCTTACACCG
GAGCAAGTCGTGGCCATTGCAAATAATAACGGTGGCAAACAGGCTCTTGAGACGGTTCAGAGACTTCTCC
CAGTTCTCTGTCAAGCCCACGGGCTGACTCCCGATCAAGTTGTAGCGATTGCGAATAACAATGGAGGGAA
ACAAGCATTGGAGACTGTCCAACGGCTCCTTCCCGTGTTGTGTCAAGCCCACGGTTTGACGCCTGCACAA
GTGGTCGCCATCGCCAACAACAACGGCGGTAAGCAGGCGCTGGAAACAGTACAGCGCCTGCTGCCTGTAC
TGTGCCAGGATCATGGACTGACCCCAGACCAGGTAGTCGCAATCGCGTCGAACATTGGGGGAAAGCAAGC
CCTGGAAACCGTGCAAAGGTTGTTGCCGGTCCTTTGTCAAGACCACGGCCTTACACCGGAGCAAGTCGTG
GCCATTGCAAGCAATGGGGGTGGCAAACAGGCTCTTGAGACGGTTCAGAGACTTCTCCCAGTTCTCTGTC
AAGCCCACGGGCTGACTCCCGATCAAGTTGTAGCGATTGCGTCGCATGACGGAGGGAAACAAGCATTGGA
GACTGTCCAACGGCTCCTTCCCGTGTTGTGTCAAGCCCACGGTTTGACGCCTGCACAAGTGGTCGCCATC
GCCTCCAATATTGGCGGTAAGCAGGCGCTGGAAACAGTACAGCGCCTGCTGCCTGTACTGTGCCAGGATC
ATGGACTGACACCCGAACAGGTGGTCGCCATTGCTAATAATAACGGAGGACGGCCAGCCTTGGAGTCCAT
CGTAGCCCAATTGTCCAGGCCCGATCCCGCGTTGGCTGCGTTAACGAATGACCATCTGGTGGCGTTGGCA
TGTCTTGGTGGACGACCCGCGCTCGATGCAGTCAAAAAGGGTCTGCCTCATGCTCCCGCATTGATCAAAA
GAACCAACCGGCGGATTCCCGAGAGAACTTCCCATCGAGTCGCGGGATCC
