>Addgene plasmid #42781 | TAL3318 | addgene partial sequence | sequence record 60775 | JDS-TALEN-F 5'-TAGGGGTCGGTAAACAGTGG-3'
TGTGGCGGGTGAGCTTAGGGGGCCTCCGCTCCAGCTCGACACCGGGCAGCTGCTGAAGATCGCGAAGAGA
GGGGGAGTAACAGCGGTAGAGGCAGTGCACGCCTGGCGCAATGCGCTCACCGGGGCCCCCTTGAACCTGA
CCCCAGACCAGGTAGTCGCAATCGCGAACAATAATGGGGGAAAGCAAGCCCTGGAAACCGTGCAAAGGTT
GTTGCCGGTCCTTTGTCAAGACCACGGCCTTACACCGGAGCAAGTCGTGGCCATTGCAAGCAATGGGGGT
GGCAAACAGGCTCTTGAGACGGTTCAGAGACTTCTCCCAGTTCTCTGTCAAGCCCACGGGCTGACTCCCG
ATCAAGTTGTAGCGATTGCGTCCAACGGTGGAGGGAAACAAGCATTGGAGACTGTCCAACGGCTCCTTCC
CGTGTTGTGTCAAGCCCACGGTTTGACGCCTGCACAAGTGGTCGCCATCGCCAACAACAACGGCGGTAAG
CAGGCGCTGGAAACAGTACAGCGCCTGCTGCCTGTACTGTGCCAGGATCATGGACTGACCCCAGACCAGG
TAGTCGCAATCGCGTCAAACGGAGGGGGAAAGCAAGCCCTGGAAACCGTGCAAAGGTTGTTGCCGGTCCT
TTGTCAAGACCACGGCCTTACACCGGAGCAAGTCGTGGCCATTGCAAGCAACATCGGTGGCAAACAGGCT
CTTGAGACGGTTCAGAGACTTCTCCCAGTTCTCTGTCAAGCCCACGGGCTGACTCCCGATCAAGTTGTAG
CGATTGCGTCGCATGACGGA
